>Addgene plasmid #225077 | pET28:LanIII-43 | addgene full sequence | sequence record 447437 | Addgene NGS Result
TTGAGATCCTTTTTTTCTGCGCGTAATCTGCTGCTTGCAAACAAAAAAACCACCGCTACCAGCGGTGGTT
TGTTTGCCGGATCAAGAGCTACCAACTCTTTTTCCGAAGGTAACTGGCTTCAGCAGAGCGCAGATACCAA
ATACTGTCCTTCTAGTGTAGCCGTAGTTAGGCCACCACTTCAAGAACTCTGTAGCACCGCCTACATACCT
CGCTCTGCTAATCCTGTTACCAGTGGCTGCTGCCAGTGGCGATAAGTCGTGTCTTACCGGGTTGGACTCA
AGACGATAGTTACCGGATAAGGCGCAGCGGTCGGGCTGAACGGGGGGTTCGTGCACACAGCCCAGCTTGG
AGCGAACGACCTACACCGAACTGAGATACCTACAGCGTGAGCTATGAGAAAGCGCCACGCTTCCCGAAGG
GAGAAAGGCGGACAGGTATCCGGTAAGCGGCAGGGTCGGAACAGGAGAGCGCACGAGGGAGCTTCCAGGG
GGAAACGCCTGGTATCTTTATAGTCCTGTCGGGTTTCGCCACCTCTGACTTGAGCGTCGATTTTTGTGAT
GCTCGTCAGGGGGGCGGAGCCTATGGAAAAACGCCAGCAACGCGGCCTTTTTACGGTTCCTGGCCTTTTG
CTGGCCTTTTGCTCACATGTTCTTTCCTGCGTTATCCCCTGATTCTGTGGATAACCGTATTACCGCCTTT
GAGTGAGCTGATACCGCTCGCCGCAGCCGAACGACCGAGCGCAGCGAGTCAGTGAGCGAGGAAGCGGAAG
AGCGCCTGATGCGGTATTTTCTCCTTACGCATCTGTGCGGTATTTCACACCGCAATGGTGCACTCTCAGT
ACAATCTGCTCTGATGCCGCATAGTTAAGCCAGTATACACTCCGCTATCGCTACGTGACTGGGTCATGGC
TGCGCCCCGACACCCGCCAACACCCGCTGACGCGCCCTGACGGGCTTGTCTGCTCCCGGCATCCGCTTAC
AGACAAGCTGTGACCGTCTCCGGGAGCTGCATGTGTCAGAGGTTTTCACCGTCATCACCGAAACGCGCGA
GGCAGCTGCGGTAAAGCTCATCAGCGTGGTCGTGAAGCGATTCACAGATGTCTGCCTGTTCATCCGCGTC
CAGCTCGTTGAGTTTCTCCAGAAGCGTTAATGTCTGGCTTCTGATAAAGCGGGCCATGTTAAGGGCGGTT
TTTTCCTGTTTGGTCACTGATGCCTCCGTGTAAGGGGGATTTCTGTTCATGGGGGTAATGATACCGATGA
AACGAGAGAGGATGCTCACGATACGGGTTACTGATGATGAACATGCCCGGTTACTGGAACGTTGTGAGGG
TAAACAACTGGCGGTATGGATGCGGCGGGACCAGAGAAAAATCACTCAGGGTCAATGCCAGCGCTTCGTT
AATACAGATGTAGGTGTTCCACAGGGTAGCCAGCAGCATCCTGCGATGCAGATCCGGAACATAATGGTGC
AGGGCGCTGACTTCCGCGTTTCCAGACTTTACGAAACACGGAAACCGAAGACCATTCATGTTGTTGCTCA
GGTCGCAGACGTTTTGCAGCAGCAGTCGCTTCACGTTCGCTCGCGTATCGGTGATTCATTCTGCTAACCA
GTAAGGCAACCCCGCCAGCCTAGCCGGGTCCTCAACGACAGGAGCACGATCATGCGCACCCGTGGGGCCG
CCATGCCGGCGATAATGGCCTGCTTCTCGCCGAAACGTTTGGTGGCGGGACCAGTGACGAAGGCTTGAGC
GAGGGCGTGCAAGATTCCGAATACCGCAAGCGACAGGCCGATCATCGTCGCGCTCCAGCGAAAGCGGTCC
TCGCCGAAAATGACCCAGAGCGCTGCCGGCACCTGTCCTACGAGTTGCATGATAAAGAAGACAGTCATAA
GTGCGGCGACGATAGTCATGCCCCGCGCCCACCGGAAGGAGCTGACTGGGTTGAAGGCTCTCAAGGGCAT
CGGTCGAGATCCCGGTGCCTAATGAGTGAGCTAACTTACATTAATTGCGTTGCGCTCACTGCCCGCTTTC
CAGTCGGGAAACCTGTCGTGCCAGCTGCATTAATGAATCGGCCAACGCGCGGGGAGAGGCGGTTTGCGTA
TTGGGCGCCAGGGTGGTTTTTCTTTTCACCAGTGAGACGGGCAACAGCTGATTGCCCTTCACCGCCTGGC
CCTGAGAGAGTTGCAGCAAGCGGTCCACGCTGGTTTGCCCCAGCAGGCGAAAATCCTGTTTGATGGTGGT
TAACGGCGGGATATAACATGAGCTGTCTTCGGTATCGTCGTATCCCACTACCGAGATATCCGCACCAACG
CGCAGCCCGGACTCGGTAATGGCGCGCATTGCGCCCAGCGCCATCTGATCGTTGGCAACCAGCATCGCAG
TGGGAACGATGCCCTCATTCAGCATTTGCATGGTTTGTTGAAAACCGGACATGGCACTCCAGTCGCCTTC
CCGTTCCGCTATCGGCTGAATTTGATTGCGAGTGAGATATTTATGCCAGCCAGCCAGACGCAGACGCGCC
GAGACAGAACTTAATGGGCCCGCTAACAGCGCGATTTGCTGGTGACCCAATGCGACCAGATGCTCCACGC
CCAGTCGCGTACCGTCTTCATGGGAGAAAATAATACTGTTGATGGGTGTCTGGTCAGAGACATCAAGAAA
TAACGCCGGAACATTAGTGCAGGCAGCTTCCACAGCAATGGCATCCTGGTCATCCAGCGGATAGTTAATG
ATCAGCCCACTGACGCGTTGCGCGAGAAGATTGTGCACCGCCGCTTTACAGGCTTCGACGCCGCTTCGTT
CTACCATCGACACCACCACGCTGGCACCCAGTTGATCGGCGCGAGATTTAATCGCCGCGACAATTTGCGA
CGGCGCGTGCAGGGCCAGACTGGAGGTGGCAACGCCAATCAGCAACGACTGTTTGCCCGCCAGTTGTTGT
GCCACGCGGTTGGGAATGTAATTCAGCTCCGCCATCGCCGCTTCCACTTTTTCCCGCGTTTTCGCAGAAA
CGTGGCTGGCCTGGTTCACCACGCGGGAAACGGTCTGATAAGAGACACCGGCATACTCTGCGACATCGTA
TAACGTTACTGGTTTCACATTCACCACCCTGAATTGACTCTCTTCCGGGCGCTATCATGCCATACCGCGA
AAGGTTTTGCGCCATTCGATGGTGTCCGGGATCTCGACGCTCTCCCTTATGCGACTCCTGCATTAGGAAG
CAGCCCAGTAGTAGGTTGAGGCCGTTGAGCACCGCCGCCGCAAGGAATGGTGCATGCAAGGAGATGGCGC
CCAACAGTCCCCCGGCCACGGGGCCTGCCACCATACCCACGCCGAAACAAGCGCTCATGAGCCCGAAGTG
GCGAGCCCGATCTTCCCCATCGGTGATGTCGGCGATATAGGCGCCAGCAACCGCACCTGTGGCGCCGGTG
ATGCCGGCCACGATGCGTCCGGCGTAGAGGATCGAGATCTCGATCCCGCGAAATATGGTAATACGACTCA
CTATAGGGGAATTGTGAGCGGATAACAATTCCAAGGAGATATACAATGCACCACCACCACCACCACGCAA
TGTCTCGCTTCGATGTACTTAGCTTACAAAGCTTAAAGAAACATAAGAACAACGATAAACCGATTGGCTC
GAACGTGAGCGTAAACTGCAAGACCCAGTCCGGCTTGAGCCTGTTCTTCTGCGTTTCGCCGAAATAACTA
GAAGCCCGGCAGAGTTAGTTCGAACCTAATGCCACAAATGAGACAGGACGCCAATGGGTACCGGACATTA
GGTCGAGCTCAGTTCGGTAACGGAGAGACCCTGCGGCGTACTTAATTATGCATATGAAACGCGCCCAAGT
GACGCCAGGCAAGTCTCAGCAGCGGTCTAGCATAACCCCTTGGGGCCTCTAAACGGGTCTTGAGGGGTTT
TTTGCCCTTAATACGACTCACTATAGGGGAATTGTGAGCGGATAACAATTCCAAGGAGATATACAATGGA
TAACCGCTATATCAAATACATCAATAAGAATCCATATTATAGCGTAGCCGATGAGATCAGCCAAGGGCTG
CTTAACGTGGACTATCCCTTCGATAACTACGTTCTGATCGATGGGGAGCATTGGACAAATTTGATGAGTA
AGAGCGCTCGTCTGCCCAAACAGGGCTGGAAGATTCATGTGTCAACGGACATCCGCGAATCTCAAAAGAC
ATTAGACATCGTTAGCAAACTGATGATTGAACGCAACATCAGCTTTAAGTATGTGCGTTCTAACAAAGAG
CTGGTCTTGAAAGATTCGAAGTACGGGGATCGCGGTTCTTCCGGTAAGTTTATCACGATCTATCCAGAAA
ACAACGATCAATTCATTGATCTGCTTCGCCTGCTGGAATCTAATCTGGCGCATCTGAAACCAGGACCTTA
CATCCTGAATGATAAACGTTGGTACAACAGTAATATTTACTTTCGTTATGGCGCCTTTATGTCGCGCTAC
GTTTACATCGATGGAGAAAAGGTGGATGCCATTGAAAATCTCGAAGGCGAACTGATTGAAGATAAGCGCG
TCCCTTACTATTATCTGCCCAATTTTGTCGAAGAACCGATTGAGATTCGTAAAATGGATGAGGAGCTGAA
CCAAGTAGATACCAGCTCGCCTCTGGACAATTTCGACATCAATGAAGCGTTGCACTTTAGCAACGGCGGC
GGTGTGTATATTTGTAAGAACAAAAGCAACAACATGAAGGTTATTTTAAAAGAAGGCCGCCCGCACGCAG
CAGTGGACGCGCAGGGTCAAGATGCGTTCAGCCGTATTGTTAACGAAAGCGAAATTCTGGACAAACTGGA
AAAGGCGCAGTACCCCGTTAAGAAAATTTCTAGCTTCCGTGCATGGGAACATTATTTTATTGAAGAGGAG
TATATCGAAGGCGACAGCCTTTCAGAGTGGCTCGTGAAGAACTACCCGTTTAGCAGCAATATCAAGAATG
AATCATACACCAAGAGCTGCATTAACATCATTAATCAGCTGATCGATTCTATTCACGAATTGCATCGTAA
CGACATTGGTATGGGCGATTTACAGCCGGCGAATATTATTATCACACCGGAAGAAAAGATCCGTCTCATC
GATTTTGAAACCGCAAGCTCAACCAGTGATAGTCTGAGTGGACTGATGACCCCGGGCTTCATCGGCAACC
AGGAAATGAATAAGGAACAGAGCGACTGGTTTGCACTGCTGCGTATTGCAAAGCAACTGTTCGTACCGAT
CGGCTGTGTTCAAGACATCAGCTGGAATATGGATACCATTCACTCGAATTGGATTCGCGTTGTCTTTGGT
GAGAAAGCCAACACGATCATTGAGCGCATTGAGTCGTTATGTGAATTTTACGGCTCGCGTCCAATGGAAG
AATTGTTGACAACGAACGGTCAGATGAAACAGAAATTTGATCTGTCCGCCATGAAGTTAAAACTTCGCAA
CTCAATCCTGAAGGACGTGAAGAATGAGGAGCGTTTACTCCCGGGCGATATTCGCCAATACGAGATGGAG
ACTGGCATGCTGAATGTATTAACCGGTGGTTTTGGTGTAGCGATGGCGTTACATCGCACCGGCGGGATCA
ACCAGAAGGCGAAAGACTGGGTAGAAAATCAGGATATCAATAAGCTTATCCAACTCGAGAATGGGCTGTT
TACCGGTAATATGGGTATCGCGTCCGTGCTGTGGGAGCTGGGCTACCAGGAAAAGGCCAAGGCGCTGTTC
GACAGCTTCATTGACTTCAAACATATCGAGGATATCAGCTTCGCAACGGGTCTGTCTGGCATTGGTTTTG
CGTACCTGGGTTTTAGTTATGAGGTGAACGATCCCAAGTACCTGAATATTTGCCTGTATATTGGTGAACT
GCTGATTAACAAACTGAATGCGGATGCACCGATTATTACCTACGACTATGATGTAGTGGATAAGGGCGTC
ATGACCTCTTGGGCAGGTGTCTCATTATACTTCACCGCCCTTTACAAGAAAACTAACGATAATAAATGGT
TGGTTCTTTCTGAACAGGCCCTTGAAAAGGAGATGAAATTAGGCATCTTTGATGATACCGGCCTTTACCA
GATTGATGATGATTTTCGTATCCTTCCATACCTGGCCGGCGGCGGCTCTGGCCTCGCGTTGCCGATTGTG
GAGCTGGAGATTAATGCCAAGCTGAAGAAATGGAATAAAGAGATTGAAGGCATCAGTAAAATTAGTAAAT
CCAAGTGCTTTTATAACGCGGGTTTGTTCCAGGGCACCACCGGCATTTTGGCGGTCGCTAACCTTTTAGA
GTTGTACACGCAGAAATCTAGCTTGGTGAACAGCGCTTTATTTACACTGAACCTTCACTTATTAGAAGAT
GCAGACTGCATTTTCGTGCCGGGCGATTCGTGCTTTCGCATCAGCGGCGACATTATGTCTGGCAGTTCAG
GTTTATTACTTACAATTAACGACATTCTGGAAAGCAAGAACCACAGTTGGATTCCGATCTTAAACCTGGA
AAAGGTGTTTAGCAGCAGCACCTTTACAGAAGAAAGTTTACAGAATATTGTTGAACCGTTGAGCAGCATC
GTGCGTTGACGGTCTAGCATAACCCCTTGGGGCCTCTAAACGGGTCTTGAGGGGTTTTTTGAGCGCTGAA
AGGAGGAACTATATCCGGATTGGCGAATGGG
[124 nt withheld, positions 6682-6805]
C
[91 nt withheld, positions 6807-6897]
A
[49 nt withheld, positions 6899-6947]
CCTTTGACGTTGGAGTCCACGTTCTTT
[37 nt withheld, positions 6975-7011]
ACCCTATCTCGGTCTATTCTTTTGATTTATAAGGGATTTTGCCGATTTCGGCCTATTGGTTAAAAAATGA
GCTGATTTAACAAAAATTTAACGCGAATTTTAACAAAATATTAACGCTTACAATTTAGGTGGCACTTTTC
GGGGAAATGTGCGCGGAACCCCTATTTGTTTATTTTTCTAAATACATTCAAATATGTATCCGCTCATGAA
TTAATTCTTAGAAAAACTCATCGAGCATCAAATGAAACTGCAATTTATTCATATCAGGATTATCAATACC
ATATTTTTGAAAAAGCCGTTTCTGTAATGAAGGAGAAAACTCACCGAGGCAGTTCCATAGGATGGCAAGA
TCCTGGTATCGGTCTGCGATTCCGACTCGTCCAACATCAATACAACCTATTAATTTCCCCTCGTCAAAAA
TAAGGTTATCAAGTGAGAAATCACCATGAGTGACGACTGAATCCGGTGAGAATGGCAAAAGTTTATGCAT
TTCTTTCCAGACTTGTTCAACAGGCCAGCCATTACGCTCGTCATCAAAATCACTCGCATCAACCAAACCG
TTATTCATTCGTGATTGCGCCTGAGCGAGACGAAATACGCGATCGCTGTTAAAAGGACAATTACAAACAG
GAATCGAATGCAACCGGCGCAGGAACACTGCCAGCGCATCAACAATATTTTCACCTGAATCAGGATATTC
TTCTAATACCTGGAATGCTGTTTTCCCGGGGATCGCAGTGGTGAGTAACCATGCATCATCAGGAGTACGG
ATAAAATGCTTGATGGTCGGAAGAGGCATAAATTCCGTCAGCCAGTTTAGTCTGACCATCTCATCTGTAA
CATCATTGGCAACGCTACCTTTGCCATGTTTCAGAAACAACTCTGGCGCATCGGGCTTCCCATACAATCG
ATAGATTGTCGCACCTGATTGCCCGACATTATCGCGAGCCCATTTATACCCATATAAATCAGCATCCATG
TTGGAATTTAATCGCGGCCTAGAGCAAGACGTTTCCCGTTGAATATGGCTCATAACACCCCTTGTATTAC
TGTTTATGTAAGCAGACAGTTTTATTGTTCATGACCAAAATCCCTTAACGTGAGTTTTCGTTCCACTGAG
CGTCAGACCCCGTAGAAAAGATCAAAGGATCTTC
Features (pLannotate 1.2.2; 19 found; start..end, strand, type, name):
      1..589     +  rep_origin     ori: high-copy-number ColE1/pMB1/pBR322/pUC origin of replication
    775..914     -  misc_feature   bom: basis of mobility region from pBR322
   1016..1207    -  CDS            rop: Rop protein, which maintains plasmids at low copy number; rop
   1224..1604    +  CDS            YPB1_ECOLX: Protein predicted: Swiss-Prot protein existence level 4. From Escherichia coli.
   1676..1967    -  CDS            TcR (fragment): tetracycline efflux protein; tet; confers resistance to tetracycline
   1982..2003    -  protein_bind   CAP binding site: CAP binding activates transcription in the presence of cAMP. E. coli catabolite activator protein
   2016..3098    -  CDS            lacI: lac repressor; lacI; The lac repressor binds to the lac operator to inhibit transcription in E. coli. This inhibition can be relieved by adding lactose or isopropyl-β-D-thiogalactopyranoside (IPTG).
   3099..3176    -  promoter       lacI promoter: lacI
   3184..3463    -  CDS            TcR (fragment): tetracycline efflux protein; tet; confers resistance to tetracycline
   3489..3507    +  promoter       T7 promoter: promoter for bacteriophage T7 RNA polymerase
   3508..3532    +  protein_bind   lac operator: The lac repressor binds to the lac operator to inhibit transcription in E. coli. This inhibition can be relieved by adding lactose or isopropyl-β-D-thiogalactopyranoside (IPTG). lac repressor encoded by lacI
   3549..3566    +  CDS            9xHis (fragment): 9xHis affinity tag
   3877..3924    +  terminator     T7 terminator: transcription terminator for bacteriophage T7 RNA polymerase
   3929..3947    +  promoter       T7 promoter: promoter for bacteriophage T7 RNA polymerase
   3948..3972    +  protein_bind   lac operator: The lac repressor binds to the lac operator to inhibit transcription in E. coli. This inhibition can be relieved by adding lactose or isopropyl-β-D-thiogalactopyranoside (IPTG). lac repressor encoded by lacI
   6594..6641    +  terminator     T7 terminator: transcription terminator for bacteriophage T7 RNA polymerase
   6682..7110    +  rep_origin     f1 ori (sequence partly withheld): f1 bacteriophage origin of replication; arrow indicates direction of (+) strand synthesis
   7163..7220    +  promoter       AmpR promoter (fragment): bla
   7229..8044    -  CDS            KanR: aminoglycoside phosphotransferase; aph(3')-Ia; confers resistance to kanamycin in bacteria or G418 (Geneticin®) in eukaryotes
