[The description below was written by a language model from this plasmid's Addgene catalogue record and pLannotate feature annotations shown in this document.]
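Description:
pET28:LanIII-43 is a bacterial expression plasmid built on the pET28a backbone for co-producing, in E. coli, the two components of a class III lanthipeptide biosynthetic pair designated LanIII-43 from Bacillus cereus. The 8.2 kb plasmid replicates from a ColE1/pMB1-type origin and retains the bom and rop elements of the pBR322 lineage. The record lists it as high copy, although rop normally moderates copy number. An f1 origin is also present, and selection is by kanamycin through the aph(3')-Ia gene. Short annotated fragments of a tetracycline resistance gene and an AmpR promoter are backbone remnants rather than functional markers.

The payload was assembled by Golden Gate cloning. The feature table shows it arranged as two separate transcription units, each with its own T7 promoter, lac operator and T7 terminator. The first, short unit opens with a His-tag sequence (annotated as a partial 9xHis, consistent with the recorded N-terminal His6) and corresponds to the 162 bp wild-type LanA precursor peptide. The second unit spans roughly 2.6 kb of unannotated sequence. This fits the LanKC lanthipeptide synthetase that the depositor notes is also encoded, though the annotation does not label it directly. The plasmid-borne lacI gene supplies repressor to both operators, so expression is IPTG-inducible in hosts that provide T7 RNA polymerase.

Co-expression lets the synthetase modify the precursor peptide in vivo, and the His tag permits affinity recovery of the modified product. The construct belongs to the FAST-RiPPs effort, a scalable platform for discovering ribosomally synthesized, post-translationally modified peptides with antimicrobial activity.
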