Addgene plasmid #225077: pET28:LanIII-43
Purpose: Expresses precursor peptide and lanthipeptide synthetase from LanIII-43 (FAST-RiPPs) in E. coli
Depositing lab: Wilfred van der Donk. Depositing organization: University of Illinois at Urbana-Champaign. Publication: A scalable platform to discover antimicrobials of ribosomal origin. Ayikpoe RS, Shi C, Battiste AJ, Eslami SM, Ramesh S, Simon MA, Bothwell IR, Lee H, Rice AJ, Ren H, Tian Q, Harris LA, Sarksian R, Zhu L, Frerk AM, Precord TW, van der Donk WA, Mitchell DA, Zhao H. Nat Commun. 2022 Oct 17;13(1):6135. doi: 10.1038/s41467-022-33890-w. PubMed 36253467.
Backbone
  Vector backbone: pET28a
  Vector type: Bacterial Expression
Growth in bacteria
  Bacterial resistance: Kanamycin, 50 μg/mL
  Growth temperature: 37°C
  Growth strain: DH5alpha
  Copy number: High Copy
Gene/Insert
  Gene/Insert name: LanA (LanIII-43)
  Species: Bacillus cereus
  Insert size (bp): 162
  Mutation: WT
  Promoter: T7
  Tag / fusion protein: His6 (N terminal on insert)
  Cloning method: Golden Gate
Terms and licenses: Academic/Nonprofit Terms; Industry Terms: Not Available to Industry
Depositor comments: Also encodes LanKC (LanIII-43)
How to cite: pET28:LanIII-43 was a gift from Wilfred van der Donk (Addgene plasmid # 225077 ; http://n2t.net/addgene:225077 ; RRID:Addgene_225077)
